Addgene plasmid #180770: mitoZFD_ND2-Left-G1397-N
Purpose: Expresses mitoZFD_ND2-Left-G1397-N(DddAtox half) in mammalian cells
Depositing lab: Jin-Soo Kim. Depositing organization: Institute for Basic Science. Publication: Nuclear and mitochondrial DNA editing in human cells with zinc finger deaminases. Lim K, Cho SI, Kim JS. Nat Commun. 2022 Jan 18;13(1):366. doi: 10.1038/s41467-022-27962-0. PubMed 35042880.
Backbone
  Vector backbone: p3s
  Backbone size w/o insert (bp): 5382
  Total vector size (bp): 6642
  Vector type: Mammalian Expression
Growth in bacteria
  Bacterial resistance: Ampicillin, 100 μg/mL
  Growth temperature: 37°C
  Growth strain: DH5alpha
  Copy number: High Copy
Gene/Insert
  Gene/Insert name: mitoZFD for ND2 mutation
  Species: Synthetic
  Insert size (bp): 1260
  Promoter: pCMV
  Cloning method: Gibson Cloning
  Sequencing primers: 5′ CGCAAATGGGCGGTAGGCGTG; 3′ TAGAAGGCACAGTCGAGG
Terms and licenses: Academic/Nonprofit Terms; Industry Terms: Not Available to Industry
How to cite: mitoZFD_ND2-Left-G1397-N was a gift from Jin-Soo Kim (Addgene plasmid # 180770 ; http://n2t.net/addgene:180770 ; RRID:Addgene_180770)
