[The description below was written by a language model from this plasmid's Addgene catalogue record and pLannotate feature annotations shown in this document.]
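Description:
mitoZFD_ND2-Left-G1397-N is a 6.6 kb mammalian expression plasmid built on the p3s backbone. It encodes one half of a mitochondrially targeted zinc finger deaminase (ZFD) pair directed at the mitochondrial ND2 gene. It is propagated in E. coli at high copy from a ColE1/pUC-type origin under ampicillin selection (AmpR). The backbone also carries an f1 origin and an SV40 promoter–driven neo cassette with an SV40 poly(A) signal, which could in principle support G418 selection in mammalian cells. Flanking T7 and SP6 promoters and lac-derived remnants are ordinary backbone features.

The synthetic insert of about 1.26 kb is transcribed from the CMV enhancer/promoter and terminated by the bGH polyadenylation signal. Reading through the annotated open reading frame, it begins with an N-terminal fragment of human ATP5F1B, which most likely acts as the mitochondrial targeting sequence. A FLAG epitope follows for detection, and then a short fragment of the minute virus of mice NS2 protein, a segment associated with nuclear export that probably helps keep the protein out of the nucleus. The next region is only partly annotated, through a weak homology hit, and presumably contains the "Left" zinc finger array that recognises the ND2 target, although the feature table does not label it as such. Downstream lie a fragment of DddA, the Burkholderia double-stranded DNA cytidine deaminase toxin, here the N-terminal half of the domain split at G1397, and a uracil glycosylase inhibitor (UGI) that blocks excision of the resulting uracil.

The split DddAtox half should be inactive alone, so this plasmid is meant to be co-transfected with a partner construct supplying the complementary half, reconstituting deaminase activity at the target for C-to-T editing of mitochondrial DNA in human cells.
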