Features (pLannotate 1.2.2; 26 found; start..end, strand, type, name):
     28..80      -  misc_feature   bom (fragment): basis of mobility region from pBR322
    235..614     +  enhancer       CMV enhancer: human cytomegalovirus immediate early enhancer
    615..818     +  promoter       CMV promoter: human cytomegalovirus (CMV) immediate early promoter
    814..847     +  LTR            5' LTR (truncated) (fragment): truncated 5' long terminal repeat (LTR) from HIV-1
    863..881     +  promoter       T7 promoter: promoter for bacteriophage T7 RNA polymerase
    901..1047    +  CDS            ATP5F1B (fragment): ATPB_HUMAN - Also known as ATP5B Experimental evidence at protein level: Swiss-Prot protein existence level 1. Mitochondrial membrane ATP synthase (F(1)F(0) ATP synthase or Complex V) produces ATP from ADP in the presence of a proton gradient across the membrane which is generated by electron transport complexes of the respiratory chain. F-type ATPases consist of two structural domains, F(1) - containing the extramembraneous catalytic core, and F(0) - containing the membrane proton channel, linked together by a central stalk and a peripheral stalk. During catalysis, ATP synthesis in the cataly
   1048..1071    +  CDS            FLAG: FLAG® epitope tag, followed by an enterokinase cleavage site
   1072..1131    +  CDS            NS2 (fragment): NS2_MUMIP - Experimental evidence at protein level: Swiss-Prot protein existence level 1. Plays an essential role in viral protein synthesis. Plays also a role in active nuclear export of mature particles before host cell lysis, by interacting with host XPO1. From Murine minute virus (strain MVM prototype) (MVM) (Murine minute virus (strain MVM(p))).
   1162..1257    +  CDS            ESCA_PSYCI (fragment): Protein inferred from homology: Swiss-Prot protein existence level 3. From Psychoda cinerea (Psychod fly).
   1573..1899    +  CDS            dddA (fragment): DDDA_BURC1 - Experimental evidence at protein level: Swiss-Prot protein existence level 1. Toxic component of a toxin-immunity protein module, which functions as a cellular contact-dependent growth inhibition (CDI) system. CDI modules allow bacteria to communicate with and inhibit the growth of closely related neighboring bacteria in a contact-dependent fashion. Bacteria that have this module inhibit or kill bacteria without it, giving them a growth advantage. Probably specifically inhibited by cognate immunity protein DddI (Probable). The C-terminal 163 residue fragment has double-stranded DN
   1909..2157    +  CDS            UGI: UNGI_BPPB2 - Experimental evidence at protein level: Swiss-Prot protein existence level 1. This protein binds specifically and reversibly to the host uracil-DNA glycosylase, preventing removal of uracil residues from PBS2 DNA by the host uracil-excision repair system. From Bacillus phage PBS2 (Bacteriophage PBS2).
   2191..2209    -  promoter       SP6 promoter: promoter for bacteriophage SP6 RNA polymerase
   2235..2459    +  polyA_signal   bGH poly(A) signal: bovine growth hormone polyadenylation signal
   2463..2484    +  promoter       SV40 promoter (fragment): SV40 enhancer and early promoter
   2505..2933    +  rep_origin     f1 ori (sequence partly withheld): f1 bacteriophage origin of replication; arrow indicates direction of (+) strand synthesis
   2947..3276    +  promoter       SV40 promoter: SV40 enhancer and early promoter
   3347..4138    +  CDS            neo: KKA2_KLEPN - Also known as kan, nptII. Experimental evidence at protein level: Swiss-Prot protein existence level 1. Resistance to kanamycin, neomycin, paromomycin, ribostamycin, butirosin and gentamicin B. From Klebsiella pneumoniae.
   4162..4320    +  CDS            ble (fragment): BLE_KLEPN - Experimental evidence at protein level: Swiss-Prot protein existence level 1. Binding protein with a strong affinity to the bleomycin family of antibiotics. Binds to CL990; an antimitotic-antibiotic compound. From Klebsiella pneumoniae.
   4315..4436    +  polyA_signal   SV40 poly(A) signal: SV40 polyadenylation signal
   4509..4525    -  protein_bind   lac operator: The lac repressor binds to the lac operator to inhibit transcription in E. coli. This inhibition can be relieved by adding lactose or isopropyl-β-D-thiogalactopyranoside (IPTG). lac repressor encoded by lacI
   4533..4563    -  promoter       lac promoter: promoter for the E. coli lac operon
   4578..4599    -  protein_bind   CAP binding site: CAP binding activates transcription in the presence of cAMP. E. coli catabolite activator protein
   4612..4704    -  CDS            lacI (fragment): lac repressor; lacI; The lac repressor binds to the lac operator to inhibit transcription in E. coli. This inhibition can be relieved by adding lactose or isopropyl-β-D-thiogalactopyranoside (IPTG).
   4887..5475    -  rep_origin     ori: high-copy-number ColE1/pMB1/pBR322/pUC origin of replication
   5646..6506    -  CDS            AmpR: β-lactamase; bla; confers resistance to ampicillin, carbenicillin, and related antibiotics
   6507..6611    -  promoter       AmpR promoter: bla
>Addgene plasmid #180770 | mitoZFD_ND2-Left-G1397-N | addgene full sequence | sequence record 356291 | Addgene NGS Result
GACGGATCGGGAGATCTCCCGATCCCCTATGGTGCACTCTCAGTACAATCTGCTCTGATGCCGCATAGTT
AAGCCAGTATCTGCTCCCTGCTTGTGTGTTGGAGGTCGCTGAGTAGTGCGCGAGCAAAATTTAAGCTACA
ACAAGGCAAGGCTTGACCGACAATTGCATGAAGAATCTGCTTAGGGTTAGGCGTTTTGCGCTGCTTCGCG
ATGTACGGGCCAGATATACGCGTTGACATTGATTATTGACTAGTTATTAATAGTAATCAATTACGGGGTC
ATTAGTTCATAGCCCATATATGGAGTTCCGCGTTACATAACTTACGGTAAATGGCCCGCCTGGCTGACCG
CCCAACGACCCCCGCCCATTGACGTCAATAATGACGTATGTTCCCATAGTAACGCCAATAGGGACTTTCC
ATTGACGTCAATGGGTGGAGTATTTACGGTAAACTGCCCACTTGGCAGTACATCAAGTGTATCATATGCC
AAGTACGCCCCCTATTGACGTCAATGACGGTAAATGGCCCGCCTGGCATTATGCCCAGTACATGACCTTA
TGGGACTTTCCTACTTGGCAGTACATCTACGTATTAGTCATCGCTATTACCATGGTGATGCGGTTTTGGC
AGTACATCAATGGGCGTGGATAGCGGTTTGACTCACGGGGATTTCCAAGTCTCCACCCCATTGACGTCAA
TGGGAGTTTGTTTTGGCACCAAAATCAACGGGACTTTCCAAAATGTCGTAACAACTCCGCCCCATTGACG
CAAATGGGCGGTAGGCGTGTACGGTGGGAGGTCTATATAAGCAGAGCTCTCTGGCTAACTAGAGAACCCA
CTGCTTACTGGCTTATCGAAATTAATACGACTCACTATAGGGAGACCCAAGCTTGCCACCATGTTGGGGT
TTGTGGGTCGGGTGGCCGCTGCTCCGGCCTCCGGGGCCTTGCGGAGACTCACCCCTTCAGCGTCGCTGCC
CCCAGCTCAGCTCTTACTGCGGGCCGCTCCGACGGCGGTCCATCCTGTCAGGGACTATGCGGCGCAAGAT
TACAAGGACGACGATGACAAGGTGGATGAAATGACCAAAAAGTTCGGCACGCTCACCATTCACGACACCG
AAAAGGCCGCCGAATTCGGGATCCGAATTCCCGGGGAAAAACCGTACAAGTGCCCGGAGTGTGGAAAGTC
CTTCAGTAGGGAGGATAACCTTCACACACATCAACGGACACACACTGGCGAAAAGCCGTACCACTGTGAT
TGGGACGGCTGCGGCTGGAAGTTCGCCAGAAGCGACGAGCTGACCAGACACTACCGGAAGCACACAGGCG
AGAAACCTTACAAGTGTCCTGAATGCGGCAAGTCTTTCAGCAGAGAGGACAACCTGCACACACACCAGCG
GACCCACACGGGCGAGAAGCCCTACAGATGCAAGTACTGTGACAGATCCTTCAGCATCTCTAGCAACCTG
CAGAGACACGTGCGGAACATCCACCTGCGGTCTGGCACACCCCACGAAGTGGGAGTCTACACCCTGAGCG
GCACCCCTCACGAGGTGGGCGTGTACACCCTGGGTAGCTACGCACTTGGTCCTTACCAGATTAGCGCACC
CCAACTCCCCGCCTATAATGGTCAAACCGTCGGGACCTTTTACTACGTAAACGATGCTGGTGGGCTGGAA
TCCAAAGTATTCTCCTCAGGGGGCCCTACACCCTACCCCAACTACGCCAATGCTGGTCATGTAGAAGGGC
AGTCAGCACTGTTTATGCGCGATAATGGTATAAGCGAGGGGTTGGTCTTCCATAACAACCCAGAGGGTAC
TTGTGGCTTCTGTGTGAATATGACTGAAACCCTTCTGCCCGAAAATGCCAAGATGACTGTCGTCCCACCT
GAAGGCTCCGGTGGTTCAACAAATCTGTCTGACATCATAGAAAAAGAGACCGGCAAACAACTGGTGATAC
AAGAAAGTATTCTGATGTTGCCTGAGGAAGTTGAAGAGGTAATAGGCAACAAGCCTGAAAGCGATATACT
GGTACATACCGCATACGATGAGTCAACTGACGAAAACGTGATGCTCTTGACATCCGATGCCCCTGAATAC
AAGCCCTGGGCACTTGTAATCCAAGATAGTAATGGGGAGAACAAAATCAAAATGTTGTAATAGCTCGAGC
ATGCATCTAGAGGGCCCTATTCTATAGTGTCACCTAAATGCTAGAGCTCGCTGATCAGCCTCGACTGTGC
CTTCTAGTTGCCAGCCATCTGTTGTTTGCCCCTCCCCCGTGCCTTCCTTGACCCTGGAAGGTGCCACTCC
CACTGTCCTTTCCTAATAAAATGAGGAAATTGCATCGCATTGTCTGAGTAGGTGTCATTCTATTCTGGGG
GGTGGGGTGGGGCAGGACAGCAAGGGGGAGGATTGGGAAGACAATAGCAGGCATGCTGGGGATGCGGTGG
GCTCTATGGCTTCTGAGGCGGAAAGAACCAGCTGGGGCTCTAGGGGGTATCCCC
[124 nt withheld, positions 2505-2628]
C
[91 nt withheld, positions 2630-2720]
A
[49 nt withheld, positions 2722-2770]
CCTTTGACGTTGGAGTCCACGTTCTTT
[37 nt withheld, positions 2798-2834]
ACCCTATCTCGGTCTATTCTTTTGATTTATAAGGGATTTTGCCGATTTCGGCCTATTGGTTAAAAAATGA
GCTGATTTAACAAAAATTTAACGCGAATTAATTCTGTGGAATGTGTGTCAGTTAGGGTGTGGAAAGTCCC
CAGGCTCCCCAGCAGGCAGAAGTATGCAAAGCATGCATCTCAATTAGTCAGCAACCAGGTGTGGAAAGTC
CCCAGGCTCCCCAGCAGGCAGAAGTATGCAAAGCATGCATCTCAATTAGTCAGCAACCATAGTCCCGCCC
CTAACTCCGCCCATCCCGCCCCTAACTCCGCCCAGTTCCGCCCATTCTCCGCCCCATGGCTGACTAATTT
TTTTTATTTATGCAGAGGCCGAGGCCGCCTCTGCCTCTGAGCTATTCCAGAAGTAGTGAGGAGGCTTTTT
TGGAGGCCTAGGCTTTTGCAAAAAGCTCCCGGCCGGGAGCTTGTATATCCATTTTCGGATCTGATCAAGA
GACAGGATGAGGATCGTTTCGCATGATTGAACAAGATGGATTGCACGCAGGTTCTCCGGCCGCTTGGGTG
GAGAGGCTATTCGGCTATGACTGGGCACAACAGACAATCGGCTGCTCTGATGCCGCCGTGTTCCGGCTGT
CAGCGCAGGGGCGCCCGGTTCTTTTTGTCAAGACCGACCTGTCCGGTGCCCTGAATGAACTGCAGGACGA
GGCAGCGCGGCTATCGTGGCTGGCCACGACGGGCGTTCCTTGCGCAGCTGTGCTCGACGTTGTCACTGAA
GCGGGAAGGGACTGGCTGCTATTGGGCGAAGTGCCGGGGCAGGATCTCCTGTCATCTCACCTTGCTCCTG
CCGAGAAAGTATCCATCATGGCTGATGCAATGCGGCGGCTGCATACGCTTGATCCGGCTACCTGCCCATT
CGACCACCAAGCGAAACATCGCATCGAGCGAGCACGTACTCGGATGGAAGCCGGTCTTGTCGATCAGGAT
GATCTGGACGAAGAGCATCAGGGGCTCGCGCCAGCCGAACTGTTCGCCAGGCTCAAGGCGCGCATGCCCG
ACGGCGAGGATCTCGTCGTGACCCATGGCGATGCCTGCTTGCCGAATATCATGGTGGAAAATGGCCGCTT
TTCTGGATTCATCGACTGTGGCCGGCTGGGTGTGGCGGACCGCTATCAGGACATAGCGTTGGCTACCCGT
GATATTGCTGAAGAGCTTGGCGGCGAATGGGCTGACCGCTTCCTCGTGCTTTACGGTATCGCCGCTCCCG
ATTCGCAGCGCATCGCCTTCTATCGCCTTCTTGACGAGTTCTTCTGAGCGGGACTCTGGGGTTCGAAATG
ACCGACCAAGCGACGCCCAACCTGCCATCACGAGATTTCGATTCCACCGCCGCCTTCTATGAAAGGTTGG
GCTTCGGAATCGTTTTCCGGGACGCCGGCTGGATGATCCTCCAGCGCGGGGATCTCATGCTGGAGTTCTT
CGCCCACCCCAACTTGTTTATTGCAGCTTATAATGGTTACAAATAAAGCAATAGCATCACAAATTTCACA
AATAAAGCATTTTTTTCACTGCATTCTAGTTGTGGTTTGTCCAAACTCATCAATGTATCTTATCATGTCT
GTATACCGTCGACCTCTAGCTAGAGCTTGGCGTAATCATGGTCATAGCTGTTTCCTGTGTGAAATTGTTA
TCCGCTCACAATTCCACACAACATACGAGCCGGAAGCATAAAGTGTAAAGCCTGGGGTGCCTAATGAGTG
AGCTAACTCACATTAATTGCGTTGCGCTCACTGCCCGCTTTCCAGTCGGGAAACCTGTCGTGCCAGCTGC
ATTAATGAATCGGCCAACGCGCGGGGAGAGGCGGTTTGCGTATTGGGCGCTCTTCCGCTTCCTCGCTCAC
TGACTCGCTGCGCTCGGTCGTTCGGCTGCGGCGAGCGGTATCAGCTCACTCAAAGGCGGTAATACGGTTA
TCCACAGAATCAGGGGATAACGCAGGAAAGAACATGTGAGCAAAAGGCCAGCAAAAGGCCAGGAACCGTA
AAAAGGCCGCGTTGCTGGCGTTTTTCCATAGGCTCCGCCCCCCTGACGAGCATCACAAAAATCGACGCTC
AAGTCAGAGGTGGCGAAACCCGACAGGACTATAAAGATACCAGGCGTTTCCCCCTGGAAGCTCCCTCGTG
CGCTCTCCTGTTCCGACCCTGCCGCTTACCGGATACCTGTCCGCCTTTCTCCCTTCGGGAAGCGTGGCGC
TTTCTCATAGCTCACGCTGTAGGTATCTCAGTTCGGTGTAGGTCGTTCGCTCCAAGCTGGGCTGTGTGCA
CGAACCCCCCGTTCAGCCCGACCGCTGCGCCTTATCCGGTAACTATCGTCTTGAGTCCAACCCGGTAAGA
CACGACTTATCGCCACTGGCAGCAGCCACTGGTAACAGGATTAGCAGAGCGAGGTATGTAGGCGGTGCTA
CAGAGTTCTTGAAGTGGTGGCCTAACTACGGCTACACTAGAAGAACAGTATTTGGTATCTGCGCTCTGCT
GAAGCCAGTTACCTTCGGAAAAAGAGTTGGTAGCTCTTGATCCGGCAAACAAACCACCGCTGGTAGCGGT
GGTTTTTTTGTTTGCAAGCAGCAGATTACGCGCAGAAAAAAAGGATCTCAAGAAGATCCTTTGATCTTTT
CTACGGGGTCTGACGCTCAGTGGAACGAAAACTCACGTTAAGGGATTTTGGTCATGAGATTATCAAAAAG
GATCTTCACCTAGATCCTTTTAAATTAAAAATGAAGTTTTAAATCAATCTAAAGTATATATGAGTAAACT
TGGTCTGACAGTTACCAATGCTTAATCAGTGAGGCACCTATCTCAGCGATCTGTCTATTTCGTTCATCCA
TAGTTGCCTGACTCCCCGTCGTGTAGATAACTACGATACGGGAGGGCTTACCATCTGGCCCCAGTGCTGC
AATGATACCGCGAGACCCACGCTCACCGGCTCCAGATTTATCAGCAATAAACCAGCCAGCCGGAAGGGCC
GAGCGCAGAAGTGGTCCTGCAACTTTATCCGCCTCCATCCAGTCTATTAATTGTTGCCGGGAAGCTAGAG
TAAGTAGTTCGCCAGTTAATAGTTTGCGCAACGTTGTTGCCATTGCTACAGGCATCGTGGTGTCACGCTC
GTCGTTTGGTATGGCTTCATTCAGCTCCGGTTCCCAACGATCAAGGCGAGTTACATGATCCCCCATGTTG
TGCAAAAAAGCGGTTAGCTCCTTCGGTCCTCCGATCGTTGTCAGAAGTAAGTTGGCCGCAGTGTTATCAC
TCATGGTTATGGCAGCACTGCATAATTCTCTTACTGTCATGCCATCCGTAAGATGCTTTTCTGTGACTGG
TGAGTACTCAACCAAGTCATTCTGAGAATAGTGTATGCGGCGACCGAGTTGCTCTTGCCCGGCGTCAATA
CGGGATAATACCGCGCCACATAGCAGAACTTTAAAAGTGCTCATCATTGGAAAACGTTCTTCGGGGCGAA
AACTCTCAAGGATCTTACCGCTGTTGAGATCCAGTTCGATGTAACCCACTCGTGCACCCAACTGATCTTC
AGCATCTTTTACTTTCACCAGCGTTTCTGGGTGAGCAAAAACAGGAAGGCAAAATGCCGCAAAAAAGGGA
ATAAGGGCGACACGGAAATGTTGAATACTCATACTCTTCCTTTTTCAATATTATTGAAGCATTTATCAGG
GTTATTGTCTCATGAGCGGATACATATTTGAATGTATTTAGAAAAATAAACAAATAGGGGTTCCGCGCAC
ATTTCCCCGAAAAGTGCCACCTGACGTC
